Addgene plasmid #57695: tdEos-Zyxin-C-14
Purpose: Localization: Focal Adhesions, Excitation: 505 / 569, Emission: 516 / 581
Depositing lab: Michael Davidson. Depositing organization: Florida State University, Tallahassee.
Backbone
  Vector backbone: tdEos-C1
  Backbone size w/o insert (bp): 4750
  Vector type: Mammalian Expression
  Selectable markers: Neomycin (select with G418)
Growth in bacteria
  Bacterial resistance: Kanamycin, 50 μg/mL
  Growth temperature: 37°C
  Growth strain: DH5alpha
  Copy number: High Copy
Gene/Insert
  Gene/Insert name: Zyxin (alt name: NM_003461)
  Species: H. sapiens (human)
  Entrez Gene: ZYX (a.k.a. ESP-2, HED-2)
  Promoter: CMV
  Tag / fusion protein: tdEos (N terminal on backbone)
  Cloning method: Unknown
  Sequencing primers: 5′ CMV-F; 3′ SV40pA-R
Terms and licenses: Academic/Nonprofit Terms; Industry Terms
Depositor comments: . Excitation = 505 / 569; Emission = 516 / 581
How to cite: tdEos-Zyxin-C-14 was a gift from Michael Davidson (Addgene plasmid # 57695 ; http://n2t.net/addgene:57695 ; RRID:Addgene_57695)
