[The description below was written by a language model from this plasmid's Addgene catalogue record.]
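Description:
tdEos-Zyxin-C-14 is a mammalian expression plasmid built on the tdEos-C1 backbone (about 4.75 kb without the insert) that produces human zyxin (ZYX) fused to the photoconvertible fluorescent protein tdEos. Expression is driven by the CMV promoter, a strong constitutive promoter in most mammalian cell lines. The tdEos tag is supplied by the backbone and sits at the N-terminus of zyxin, consistent with the C1-style layout in which the gene of interest is cloned downstream of the fluorescent protein. The use of an SV40 polyA reverse sequencing primer suggests an SV40 polyadenylation signal follows the fusion. The "14" in the name may refer to the linker between the two proteins, but the record does not explain it, and the cloning method is listed as unknown. The plasmid is propagated at high copy in E. coli under kanamycin selection, and a neomycin resistance marker allows G418 selection of stably transfected mammalian cells. No feature table was provided, so the origins of replication and other backbone elements are not documented here.

Zyxin is a focal adhesion protein, and the stated purpose of the construct is to label focal adhesions in living or fixed cells. tdEos is a tandem-dimer form of Eos, which behaves as a single fusion unit. It has two spectral states, reflected in the recorded values: a green form (excitation 505 nm, emission 516 nm) and a red form (excitation 569 nm, emission 581 nm). Eos proteins are generally switched from green to red by violet or near-UV light. This property makes such fusions suited to optical highlighting and tracking of protein subpopulations, and to single-molecule localization super-resolution imaging of adhesion structures, although the record does not name a specific application beyond localization.
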