>Addgene plasmid #57695 | tdEos-Zyxin-C-14 | depositor partial sequence | sequence record 88849 | insert sequence
GATCCGCTAGCGCTACCGGTCGCCACCATGAGTGCGATTAAGCCAGACATGAAGATCAACCTCCGTATGG
AAGGCAACGTAAACGGGCACCACTTTGTGATCGACGGAGATGGTACAGGCAAGCCTTTTGAGGGAAAACA
GAGTATGGATCTTGAAGTCAAAGAGGGCGGACCTCTGCCTTTTGCCTTTGATATCCTGACCACTGCATTC
CATTACGGCAACAGGGTATTCGCCGAATATCCAGACCACATACAAGACTATTTTAAGCAGTCGTTTCCTA
AGGGGTATTCGTGGGAACGAAGCTTGACTTTCGAAGACGGGGGCATTTGCATTGCCAGAAACGACATAAC
AATGGAAGGGGACACTTTCTATAATAAAGTTCGATTTCACGGTGTAAACTTTCCCGCCAATGGTCCAGTT
ATGCAGAAGAAGACGCTGAAATGGGAGCCCTCCACTGAGAAAATGTATGTGCGTGATGGAGTGCTGACTG
GTGATATTCGCATGGCTTTGTTGCTTGAAGGAAATGCCCATTACCGATGTGACTTCAGAACTACTTACAA
AGCTAAGGAGAAGGGTGTCAAGTTACCAGGCTACCACTTTGTGGACCACTGCATTGAGATTTTAAGCCAT
GACAAAGATTACAACAAGGTTAAGCTGTATGAGCATGCTGTTGCTCATTCTGGATTGCCTGACAATGCCA
GACGATCCGGTAGCGGTCACGGTACTGGTTCTACTGGTTCTGGTTCTTCTGAGAGTGCGATTAAGCCAGA
CATGAAGATCAACCTCCGTATGGAAGGCAACGTAAACGGGCACCACTTTGTGATCGACGGAGATGGTACA
GGCAAGCCTTTTGAGGGAAAACAGAGTATGGATCTTGAAGTCAAAGAGGGCGGACCTCTGCCTTTTGCCT
TTGATATCCTGACCACTGCATTCCATTACGGCAACAGGGTATTCGCCGAATATCCAGACCACATACAAGA
CTATTTTAAGCAGTCGTTTCCTAAGGGGTATTCGTGGGAACGAAGCTTGACTTTCGAAGACGGGGGCATT
TGCATTGCCAGAAACGACATAACAATGGAAGGGGACACTTTCTATAATAAAGTTCGATTTCACGGTGTAA
ACTTTCCCGCCAATGGTCCAGTTATGCAGAAGAAGACGCTGAAATGGGAGCCCTCCACTGAGAAAATGTA
TGTGCGTGATGGAGTGCTGACTGGTGATATTCGCATGGCTTTGTTGCTTGAAGGAAATGCCCATTACCGA
TGTGACTTCAGAACTACTTACAAAGCTAAGGAGAAGGGTGTCAAGTTACCAGGCTACCACTTTGTGGACC
ACTGCATTGAGATTTTAAGCCATGACAAAGATTACAACAAGGTTAAGCTGTATGAGCATGCTGTTGCTCA
TTCTGGATTGCCTGACAATGCCAGACGATCCGGACTCAGATCTCGAGGAAGCGGCGGATCTGGGAGCGGA
GCGGCCCCCCGCCCGTCTCCCGCGATCCCCGTTTCGGTCTCGGCTCCGGCTTTTTACGCCCCGCAGAAGA
AGTTCGGCCCTGTGGTGGCCCCAAAGCCCAAAGTGAATCCCTTCCGGCCCAGGGACAGCGAGCCTCCCCC
GGCACCCGGGGCCCAGCGCGCACAGATGGGCCGGGTGGGCGATATTCCCCCGCCGCCCCCGGAAGACTTT
CCCCTGCCTCCACCTCCCCTTGCTGGGGATGGCGACGATGCAGAGGGTGCTCTGGGAGGTGCCTTCCCGC
CGCCCCCTCCCCCGATCGAGGAATCATTTCCCCCTGCGCCTCTGGAGGAGGAGATCTTCCCTTCCCCGCC
GCCTCCTCCGGAGGAGGAGGGAGGGCCTGAGGCCCCCATACCGCCCCCACCACAGCCCAGGGAGAAGGTG
AGCAGTATTGATTTGGAGATCGACTCTCTGTCCTCACTGCTGGATGACATGACCAAGAATGATCCTTTCA
AAGCCCGGGTGTCATCTGGATATGTGCCCCCACCAGTGGCCACTCCATTCAGTTCCAAGTCCAGTACCAA
GCCTGCAGCCGGGGGCACAGCACCCCTGCCTCCTTGGAAGTCCCCTTCCAGCTCCCAGCCTCTGCCCCAG
GTTCCGGCTCCGGCTCAGAGCCAGACACAGTTCCATGTTCAGCCCCAGCCCCAGCCCAAGCCTCAGGTCC
AACTCCATGTCCAGTCCCAGACCCAGCCTGTGTCTTTGGCTAACACCCAGCCCCGAGGGCCCCCAGCCTC
ATCTCCGGCTCCAGCCCCTAAGTTTTCTCCAGTGACTCCTAAGTTTACTCCTGTGGCTTCCAAGTTCAGT
CCTGGAGCCCCAGGTGGATCTGGGTCACAACCAAATCAAAAATTGGGGCACCCCGAAGCTCTTTCTGCTG
GCACAGGCTCCCCTCAACCTCCCAGCTTCACCTATGCCCAGCAGAGGGAGAAGCCCCGAGTGCAGGAGAA
GCAGCACCCCGTGCCCCCACCGGCTCAGAACCAAAACCAGGTGCGCTCCCCTGGGGCCCCAGGGCCCCTG
ACTCTGAAGGAGGTGGAGGAGCTGGAGCAGCTGACCCAGCAGCTAATGCAGGACATGGAGCATCCTCAGA
GGCAGAATGTGGCTGTCAACGAACTCTGCGGCCGATGCCATCAACCCCTGGCCCGGGCGCAGCCAGCCGT
CCGCGCTCTAGGGCAGCTGTTCCACATCGCCTGCTTCACCTGCCACCAGTGTGCGCAGCAGCTCCAGGGC
CAGCAGTTCTACAGTCTGGAGGGGGCGCCGTACTGCGAGGGCTGTTACACTGACACCCTGGAGAAGTGTA
ACACCTGCGGGGAGCCCATCACTGACCGCATGCTGAGGGCCACGGGCAAGGCCTATCACCCGCACTGCTT
CACCTGTGTGGTCTGCGCCCGCCCCCTGGAGGGCACCTCCTTCATCGTGGACCAGGCCAACCGGCCCCAC
TGTGTCCCCGACTACCACAAGCAGTACGCCCCGAGGTGCTCCGTCTGCTCTGAGCCCATCATGCCTGAGC
CTGGCCGAGATGAGACTGTGCGAGTGGTCGCCCTGGACAAGAACTTCCACATGAAGTGTTACAAGTGTGA
GGACTGCGGGAAGCCCCTGTCGATTGAGGCAGATGACAATGGCTGCTTCCCCCTGGACGGTCACGTGCTC
TGTCGGAAGTGCCACACTGCTAGAGCCCAGACCTAAGAATTCTGCAGTCGACGGTACCGCGGGCCCGGGA
TCCACCGGATCTAGATAACTGATCATAATCAGCCATACCACAT
